>Addgene plasmid #147048 | pnYC-NpM_N | depositor full sequence | sequence record 289495 | Full Sequence
GGTATGGCAATGAAAGACGGTGAGCTGGTGATATGGGATAGTGTTCACCCTTGTTACACCGTTTTCCATG
AGCAAACTGAAACGTTTTCATCGCTCTGGAGTGAATACCACGACGATTTCCGGCAGTTTCTACACATATA
TTCGCAAGATGTGGCGTGTTACGGTGAAAACCTGGCCTATTTCCCTAAAGGGTTTATTGAGAATATGTTT
TTCGTCTCAGCCAATCCCTGGGTGAGTTTCACCAGTTTTGATTTAAACGTGGCCAATATGGACAACTTCT
TCGCCCCCGTTTTCACCATGGGCAAATATTATACGCAAGGCGACAAGGTGCTGATGCCGCTGGCGATTCA
GGTTCATCATGCCGTCTGTGATGGCTTCCATGTCGGCAGAATGCTTAATGAATTACAACAGTACTGCGAT
GAGTGGCAGGGCGGGGCGTAATTTTTTTAAGGCAGTTATTGGTGCCCTTAAACGCCTGGTGCTACGCCTG
AATAAGTGATAATAAGCGGATGAATGGCAGAAATTCGAAAGCAAATTCGACCCGGTCGTCGGTTCAGGGC
AGGGTCGTTAAATAGCCGCTTATGTCTATTGCTGGTTTACCGGTTTATTGACTACCGGAAGCAGTGTGAC
CGTGTGCTTCTCAAATGCCTGAGGCCAGTTTGCTCAGGCTCTCCCCGTGGAGGTAATAATTGACGATATG
ATCATTTATTCTGCCTCCCAGAGCCTGATAAAAACGGTTAGCGCTTCGTTAATACAGATGTAGGTGTTCC
ACAGGGTAGCCAGCAGCATCCTGCGATGCAGATCCGGAACATAATGGTGCAGGGCGCTTGTTTCGGCGTG
GGTATGGTGGCAGGCCCCGTGGCCGGGGGACTGTTGGGCGCTGCCGGCACCTGTCCTACGAGTTGCATGA
TAAAGAAGACAGTCATAAGTGCGGCGACGATAGTCATGCCCCGCGCCCACCGGAAGGAGCTACCGGACAG
CGGTGCGGACTGTTGTAACTCAGAATAAGAAATGAGGCCGCTCATGGCGTTGACTCTCAGTCATAGTATC
GTGGTATCACCGGTTGGTTCCACTCTCTGTTGCGGGCAACTTCAGCAGCACGTAGGGGACTTCCGCGTTT
CCAGACTTTACGAAACACGGAAACCGAAGACCATTCATGTTGTTGCTCAGGTCGCAGACGTTTTGCAGCA
GCAGTCGCTTCACGTTCGCTCGCGTATCGGTGATTCATTCTGCTAACCAGTAAGGCAACCCCGCCAGCCT
AGCCGGGTCCTCAACGACAGGAGCACGATCATGCGCACCCGTGGCCAGGACCCAACGCTGCCCGAGATGC
GCCGCGTGCGGCTGCTGGAGATGGCGGACGCGATGGATATGTTCTGCCAAGGGTTGGTTTGCGCATTCAC
AGTTCTCCGCAAGAATTGATTGGCTCCAATTCTTGGAGTGGTGAATCCGTTAGCGAGGTGCCGCCGGCTT
CCATTCAGGTCGAGGTGGCCCGGCTCCATGCACCGCGACGCAACGCGGGGAGGCAGACAAGGTATAGGGC
GGCGCCTACAATCCATGCCAACCCGTTCCATGTGCTCGCCGAGGCGGCATAAATCGCCGTGACGATCAGC
GGTCCAGTGATCGAAGTTAGGCTGGTAAGAGCCGCGAGCGATCCTTGAAGCTGTCCCTGATGGTCGTCAT
CTACCTGCCTGGACAGCATGGCCTGCAACGCGGGCATCCCGATGCCGCCGGAAGCGAGAAGAATCATAAT
GGGGAAGGCCATCCAGCCTCGCGTCGCGAACGCCAGCAAGACGTAGCCCAGCGCGTCGGCCGCCATGCCG
GCGATAATGGCCTGCTTCTCGCCGAAACGTTTGGTGGCGGGACCAGTGACGAAGGCTTGAGCGAGGGCGT
GCAAGATTCCGAATACCGCAAGCGACAGGCCGATCATCGTCGCGCTCCAGCGAAAGCGGTCCTCGCCGAA
AATGACCCAGAGCGCTGCCGGCACCTGTCCTACGAGTTGCATGATAAAGAAGACAGTCATAAGTGCGGCG
ACGATAGTCATGCCCCGCGCCCACCGGAAGGAGCTGACTGGGTTGAAGGCTCTCAAGGGCATCGGTCGAC
GCTCTCCCTTATGCGACTCCTGCATTAGGAAGCAGCCCAGTAGTAGGTTGAGGCCGTTGAGCACCGCCGC
CGCAAGGAATGGTGCATGCAAGGAGATGGCGCCCAACAGTCCCCCGGCCACGGGGCCTGCCACCATACCC
ACGCCGAAACAAGCGCTCATGAGCCCGAAGTGGCGAGCCCGATCTTCCCCATCGGTGATGTCGGCGATAT
AGGCGCCAGCAACCGCACCTGTGGCGCCGGTGATGCCGGCCACGATGCGTCCGGCGTAGAGGATCAGACT
AAGATCTCGATCCCGCGAAATTAATACGACTCACTATAGGGGAATTGTGAGCGGATAACAATTCCCCACT
AGTAATAATTTTGTTTAACTTTAAGAAGGAGATATACCATGGAAACTGAAGAAGGTAAACTGGTAATCTG
GATTAACGGCGATAAAGGCTATAACGGTCTCGCTGAAGTCGGTAAGAAATTCGAGAAAGATACCGGAATT
AAAGTCACCGTTGAGCATCCGGATAAACTGGAAGAGAAATTCCCACAGGTTGCGGCAACTGGCGATGGCC
CTGACATTATCTTCTGGGCACACGACCGCTTTGGTGGCTACGCTCAATCTGGCCTGTTGGCTGAAATCAC
CCCGGACAAAGCGTTCCAGGACAAGCTGTATCCGTTTACCTGGGATGCCGTACGTTACAACGGCAAGCTG
ATTGCTTACCCGATCGCTGTTGAAGCGTTATCGCTGATTTATAACAAAGACCTGCTGCCGAACCCGCCAA
AAACCTGGGAAGAGATCCCGGCGCTGGATAAAGAACTGAAAGCGAAAGGTAAGAGCGCCCTGATGTTCAA
CCTGCAAGAACCGTACTTCACCTGGCCGCTGATTGCTGCTGACGGGGGTTATGCGTTCAAGTATGAAAAC
GGCAAGTACGACATTAAAGACGTGGGCGTGGATAACGCTGGCGCGAAAGCGGGTCTGACCTTCCTGGTTG
ACCTGATTAAAAACAAACACATGAATGCAGACACCGATTACTCCATCGCAGAAGCTGCCTTTAATAAAGG
CGAAACAGCGATGACCATCAACGGCCCGTGGGCATGGTCCAACATCGACACCAGCAAAGTGAATTATGGT
GTAACGGTACTGCCGACCTTCAAGGGTCAACCATCCAAACCGTTCGTTGGCGTGCTGAGCGCAGGTATTA
ACGCCGCCAGTCCGAACAAAGAGCTGGCAAAAGAGTTCCTCGAAAACTATCTGCTGACTGATGAAGGTCT
GGAAGCGGTTAATAAAGACAAACCGCTGGGTGCCGTAGCGCTGAAGTCTTACGAGGAAGAGTTGGCGAAA
GATCCACGTATTGCCGCCACGATGGAAAACGCCCAGAAAGGTGAAATCATGCCGAACATCCCGCAGATGT
CCGCTTTCTGGTATGCCGTGCGTACTGCGGTGATCAACGCCGCCAGCGGTCGTCAGACTGTCGATGAAGC
CCTTAAAGACGCGCAGACTGGTACCGGCAGCGGCCTGGAAGTTCTGTTCCAGGGGCCCCATATGCTCGAG
CTTAAGCAATTGGGATCCTAATAGTCTAGAGCTAGCCCTAGGAGATCCGGCTGCTAACAAAGCCCGAAAG
GAAGCTGAGTTGGCTGCTGCCACCGCTGAGCAATAACTAGCATAACCCCTTGGGGCCTCTAAACGGGTCT
TGAGGGGTTTTTTGCTGAAAGGAGGAACTATATCCGGATATCCCGCAAGAGGCCCGGCAGTACCGGCATA
ACCAAGCCTATGCCTACAGCATCCAGGGTGACGGTGCCGAGGATGACGATGAGCGCATTGTTAGATTTCA
TACACGGTGCCTGACTGCGTTAGCAATTTAACTGTGATAAACTACCGCATTAAAGCTTATCGATGATAAG
CTGTCAAACATGAGAATTACAACTTATATCGTATGGGGCTGACTTCAGGTGCTACATTTGAAGAGATAAA
TTGCACTGAAATCAAGAAATATTTTATCTGATTAATAAGATGATCTTCTTGAGATCGTTTTGGTCTGCGC
GTAATCTCTTGCTCTGAAAACGAAAAAACCGCCTTGCAGGGCGGTTTTTCGAAGGTTCTCTGAGCTACCA
ACTCTTTGAACCGAGGTAACTGGCTTGGAGGAGCGCAGTCACCAAAACTTGTCCTTTCAGTTTAGCCTTA
ACCGGCGCATGACTTCAAGACTAACTCCTCTAAATCAATTACCAGTGGCTGCTGCCAGTGGTGCTTTTGC
ATGTCTTTCCGGGTTGGACTCAAGACGATAGTTACCGGATAAGGCGCAGCGGTCGGACTGAACGGGGGGT
TCGTGCATACAGTCCAGCTTGGAGCGAACTGCCTACCCGGAACTGAGTGTCAGGCGTGGAATGAGACAAA
CGCGGCCATAACAGCGGAATGACACCGGTAAACCGAAAGGCAGGAACAGGAGAGCGCACGAGGGAGCCGC
CAGGGGGAAACGCCTGGTATCTTTATAGTCCTGTCGGGTTTCGCCACCACTGATTTGAGCGTCAGATTTC
GTGATGCTTGTCAGGGGGGCGGAGCCTATGGAAAAACGGCTTTGCCGCGGCCCTCTCACTTCCCTGTTAA
GTATCTTCCTGGCATCTTCCAGGAAATCTCCGCCCCGTTCGTAAGCCATTTCCGCTCGCCGCAGTCGAAC
GACCGAGCGTAGCGAGTCAGTGAGCGAGGAAGCGGAATATATCCTGTATCACATATTCTGCTGACGCACC
GGTGCAGCCTTTTTTCTCCTGCCACATGAAGCACTTCACTGACACCCTCATCAGTGCCAACATAGTAAGC
CAGTATACACTCCCCTAGCGCTGATGTCCGGCGGTGCTTTTGCCGTTACGCACCACCCCGTCAGTAGCTG
AACAGGAGGGACAGCTGATAGAAACAGAAGCCACTGGAGCACCTCAAAAACACCATCATACACTAAATCA
GTAAGTTGGCAGCATCACCCGACGCACTTTGCGCCGAATAAATACCTGTGACGGAAGATCACTTCGCAGA
ATAAATAAATCCTGGTGTCCCTGTTGATACCGGGAAGCCCTGGGCCAACTTTTGGCGAAAATGAGACGTT
GATCGGCACGTAAGAGGTTCCAACTTTCACCATAATGAAATAAGATCACTACCGGGCGTATTTTTTGAGT
TATCGAGATTTTCAGGAGCTAAGGAAGCTAAAATGGAGAAAAAAATCACTGGATATACCACCGTTGATAT
ATCCCAATGGCATCGTAAAGAACATTTTGAGGCATTTCAGTCAGTTGCTCAATGTACCTATAACCAGACC
GTTCAGCTGGATATTACGGCCTTTTTAAAGACCGTAAAGAAAAATAAGCACAAGTTTTATCCGGCCTTTA
TTCACATTCTTGCCCGCCTGATGAATGCTCATCCGGAATTC
Features (pLannotate 1.2.2; 17 found; start..end, strand, type, name):
    739..834     -  CDS            resD (fragment): REDF_ECOLI - Also known as D. Protein inferred from homology: Swiss-Prot protein existence level 3. Acts as a repressor of transcription and as a site-specific resolvase that cleaves at the RfsF site. From Escherichia coli (strain K12).
    824..881     +  CDS            TcR (fragment): tetracycline efflux protein; tet; confers resistance to tetracycline
    878..971     -  CDS            TcR (fragment): tetracycline efflux protein; tet; confers resistance to tetracycline
   1475..2375    -  CDS            TcR (fragment): tetracycline efflux protein; tet; confers resistance to tetracycline
   2402..2420    +  promoter       T7 promoter: promoter for bacteriophage T7 RNA polymerase
   2421..2445    +  protein_bind   lac operator: The lac repressor binds to the lac operator to inhibit transcription in E. coli. This inhibition can be relieved by adding lactose or isopropyl-β-D-thiogalactopyranoside (IPTG). lac repressor encoded by lacI
   2460..2482    +  RBS            RBS: efficient ribosome binding site from bacteriophage T7 gene 10 (Olins and Rangwala, 1989)
   2493..3589    +  CDS            MBP (fragment): maltose binding protein from E. coli; malE (mutated); This version of the gene does not encode a signal sequence, so MBP will remain in the cytosol.
   3690..3739    +  CDS            SET1 (fragment): solubility-enhancement tag derived from T7 phage gene 10B
   3747..3794    +  terminator     T7 terminator: transcription terminator for bacteriophage T7 RNA polymerase
   3817..3921    -  CDS            TcR (fragment): tetracycline efflux protein; tet; confers resistance to tetracycline
   3969..3997    -  promoter       tet promoter: E. coli promoter for tetracycline efflux protein gene
   4109..4654    +  rep_origin     p15A ori: Plasmids containing the medium-copy-number p15A origin of replication can be propagated in E. coli cells that contain a second plasmid with the ColE1 origin.
   4742..4797    +  rep_origin     RSF ori (fragment): Plasmids containing the RSF 1030 origin of replication can be propagated in E. coli cells that contain additional plasmids with compatible origins.
   4916..5059    -  mobile_element IS1 (fragment): prokaryotic transposable element IS1
   5180..5282    +  promoter       cat promoter: promoter of the E. coli cat gene encoding chloramphenicol acetyltransferase
   5283..441     +  CDS            CmR (across the origin): chloramphenicol acetyltransferase; cat; confers resistance to chloramphenicol
