[The description below was written by a language model from this plasmid's Addgene catalogue record and pLannotate feature annotations shown in this document.]
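Description:
pnYC-NpM_N is an empty bacterial expression backbone from the pnYC family, catalogued as a low-copy, chloramphenicol-selected vector for E. coli. The annotated 5,501-nt depositor sequence shows a pACYC-like architecture: a p15A origin of replication, a chloramphenicol acetyltransferase gene driven by its native cat promoter (spanning the numbering origin), and several scattered fragments of the tetracycline efflux gene with its tet promoter. These fragments suggest that the expression cassette was placed within the former tetracycline resistance region, leaving it non-functional. Short matches to an RSF origin, IS1 and resD also appear and are most likely backbone remnants rather than working elements. Because p15A is compatible with ColE1-type origins, the plasmid can be maintained alongside a second vector carrying a different marker, which fits the co-expression strategy for multiprotein complex assembly described in the associated publication.

The expression cassette consists of a T7 promoter followed by a lac operator, the phage T7 gene 10 ribosome binding site, a maltose-binding protein coding sequence lacking its signal peptide (so the fusion stays cytosolic), and a T7 terminator. A short downstream match to a gene 10-derived tag sits just before the terminator and probably reflects vector-derived sequence. No lacI gene is annotated, so repression and IPTG induction would depend on lac repressor and T7 RNA polymerase supplied by the host strain or a partner plasmid. No insert is present. The layout indicates that a gene of interest would be cloned downstream of MBP to give an N-terminal solubility and affinity fusion, but the record does not describe the cloning sites, any linker or any protease cleavage site.
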