Addgene plasmid #147048: pnYC-NpM_N
Purpose: (Empty Backbone) Bacterial Expression vector
Depositing lab: Elisa Izaurralde. Depositing organization: Max Planck Institute for Developmental Biology. Publication: Deciphering correct strategies for multiprotein complex assembly by co-expression: application to complexes as large as the histone octamer. Diebold ML, Fribourg S, Koch M, Metzger T, Romier C. J Struct Biol. 2011 Aug;175(2):178-88. doi: 10.1016/j.jsb.2011.02.001. Epub 2011 Feb 12. PubMed 21320604.
Backbone
  Vector backbone: pnYC
  Vector type: Bacterial Expression
Growth in bacteria
  Bacterial resistance: Chloramphenicol, 25 μg/mL
  Growth temperature: 37°C
  Growth strain: DH5alpha
  Copy number: Low Copy
Gene/Insert
  Gene/Insert name: None
Terms and licenses: Academic/Nonprofit Terms; Industry Terms: Not Available to Industry
Depositor comments: Plasmids from this collection were made available to the research community and donated after the lab closed. Please note that the sequence provided by the depositing laboratory may be theoretical/predicted or based on Sanger sequencing results. There may be discrepancies between sequencing results obtained by Addgene and the depositor sequence. If an Addgene verified sequence is not available, please contact before placing your order to request that our lab fully sequence the plasmid.
How to cite: pnYC-NpM_N was a gift from Elisa Izaurralde (Addgene plasmid # 147048 ; http://n2t.net/addgene:147048 ; RRID:Addgene_147048)
